>Addgene plasmid #208657 | pAAV-hSyn-GRAB_CRF0.5 | addgene full sequence | sequence record 411116 | Addgene NGS Result
CCTGCAGGCAGCTGCGCGCTCGCTCGCTCACTGAGGCCGCCCGGGCGTCGGGCGACCTTTGGTCGCCCGG
CCTCAGTGAGCGAGCGAGCGCGCAGAGAGGGAGTGGCCAACTCCATCACTAGGGGTTCCTGCGGCCGCAC
GCGTATGAGGCGGGGTGGGGGTGCCTACCTGACGACCGACCCCGACCCACTGGACAAGCACCCAACCCCC
ATTCCCCAAATTGCGCATCCCCTATCAGAGAGGGGGAGGGGAAACAGGATGCGGCGAGGCGCGTGCGCAC
TGCCAGCTTCAGCACCGCGGACAGTGCCTTCGCCCCCGCCTGGCGGCGCGCGCCACCGCCGCCTCAGCAC
TGAAGGCGCGCTGACGTCACTCGCCGGTCCCCCGCAAACTCCCCTTCCCGGCCACCTTGGTCGCGTCCGC
GCCGCCGCCGGCCCAGCCGGACCGCACCACGCGAGGCGCGAGATAGGGGGGCACGGGCGCGACCATCTGC
GCTGCGGCGCCGGCGACTCAGCGCTGCCTCAGTCTGCGGTGGGCAGCGGAGGAGTCGTGTCGTGCCTGAG
AGCGCAGTCGAGAAACCGGTGCCACCATGGAGACAGACACACTCCTGCTATGGGTACTGCTGCTCTGGGT
TCCAGGTTCCACTGGTGACACAAGTTTGTACAAAAAAGTTGGCACCACCGGTATGGGAGGGCACCCGCAG
CTCCGTCTCGTCAAGGCCCTTCTCCTTCTGGGGCTGAACCCCGTCTCTGCCTCCCTCCAGGACCAGCACT
GCGAGAGCCTGTCCCTGGCCAGCAACATCTCAGGACTGCAGTGCAACGCATCCGTGGACCTCATTGGCAC
CTGCTGGCCCCGCAGCCCTGCGGGGCAGCTAGTGGTTCGGCCCTGCCCTGCCTTTTTCTATGGTGTCCGC
TACAATACCACAAACAATGGCTACCGGGAGTGCCTGGCCAATGGCAGCTGGGCCGCCCGCGTGAATTACT
CCGAGTGCCAGGAGATCCTCAATGAGGAGAAAAAAAGCAAGGTGCACTACCATGTCGCAGTCATCATCAA
CTACCTGGGCCACTGTATCTCCCTGGTGGCCCTCCTGGTGGCCTTTGTCCTCTTTCTGCGGCTCAGGAGC
ATCCGGTGCCTGCGAAACATCATCCACTGGAACCTCATCTCCGCCTTCATCCTGCGCAACGCCACCTGGT
TCGTGGTCCAGCTAACCATGAGCCCCGAGGTCCACCAGAGCAACGTGGGCTGGTGCAGGTTGGTGACAGC
CGCCTACAACTACTTCCATGTGACCAACTTCTTCTGGATGTTCGGCGAGGGCTGCTACCTGCACACAGCC
ATCGTGCTCACCTACTCCACTGACCGGCTGCGCAAATGGATGTTCATCTGCATTGGCTGGGGTGTGCCCT
TCCCCATCATTGTGGCCTGGGCCATTGGGAAGCTGTACTACGACAATGAGAAGTGCTGGTTTGGCAAAAG
GCCTGGGGTGTACACCGACTACATCTACCAGGGCCCCATGATCCTGGTCCTGCTGATCAATTTCATCTTC
CTTTTCAACATCGTCCGCATCCTCATGACCAAGCTCCGGGCATCCACCCCGCGCGACACCGACGCGCTGG
ACCTGGAGGAGGGAGGAAACGTCTATATCAAGGCCGACAAGCAGAAGAACGGCATCAAGGCGAACTTCCA
CATCCGCCACAACATCGAGGACGGCGGCGTGCAGCTCGCCTACCACTACCAGCAGAACACCCCCATCGGC
GACGGCCCCGTGCTGCTGCCCGACAACCACTACCTGAGCGTGCAGTCCAAACTTTCGAAAGACCCCAACG
AGAAGCGCGATCACATGGTCCTGCTGGAGTTCGTGACCGCCGCCGGGATCACTCTCGGCATGGACGAGCT
GTACAAGGGCGGTACCGGAGGGAGCATGGTGAGAAAGGGCGAGGAGCTGTTCACCGGGGTGGTGCCCATC
CTGGTCGAGCTGGACGGCGACGTAAACGGCCACAAGTTCAGCGTGTCCGGCGAGGGTGAGGGCGATGCCA
CCGAGGGCAAGCTGACCCTGAAGTTCATCTGCACCACCGGCAAGCTGCCCGTGCCCTGGCCCACCCTCGT
GACCACCCTGACCTACGGCGTGCAGTGCTTCAGCCGCTACCCCGACCACATGAAGCAGCACGACTTCTTC
AAGTCCGCCATGCCCGAAGGCTACATCCAGGAGCGCACCATCTTCTTCAAGGACGACGGCAACTACAAGA
CCCGCGCCGAGGTGAAGTTCGAGGGCGACACCCTGGTGAACCGCATCGAGCTGAAGGGCATCGACTTCAA
GGAGGACGGCAACATCCTGGGGCACAAGCTGGAGTACAACACCGGAGCAGCAGCACGCTGGCGCGGGCGG
CAGTACAGGAAGGCTGTGAAAGCCACTCTGGTGCTGCTGCCCCTCCTGGGCATCACCTACATGCTGTTCT
TCGTCAATCCCGGGGAGGATGAGGTCTCCCGGGTCGTCTTCATCTACTTCAACTCCTTCCTGGAATCCTT
CCAGGGCTTCTTTGTGTCTGTGTTCTACTGTTTCCTCAATAGTGAGGTCCGTTCTGCCATCCGGAAGAGG
TGGCACCGGTGGCAGGACAAGCACTCGATCCGTGCCCGAGTGGCCCGTGCCATGTCCATCCCCACCTCCC
CAACCCGTGTCAGCTTTCACAGCATCAAGCAGTCCACAGCAGTCTTGTAAGAATTCGATATCAAGCTTAT
CGATAATCAACCTCTGGATTACAAAATTTGTGAAAGATTGACTGGTATTCTTAACTATGTTGCTCCTTTT
ACGCTATGTGGATACGCTGCTTTAATGCCTTTGTATCATGCTATTGCTTCCCGTATGGCTTTCATTTTCT
CCTCCTTGTATAAATCCTGGTTGCTGTCTCTTTATGAGGAGTTGTGGCCCGTTGTCAGGCAACGTGGCGT
GGTGTGCACTGTGTTTGCTGACGCAACCCCCACTGGTTGGGGCATTGCCACCACCTGTCAGCTCCTTTCC
GGGACTTTCGCTTTCCCCCTCCCTATTGCCACGGCGGAACTCATCGCCGCCTGCCTTGCCCGCTGCTGGA
CAGGGGCTCGGCTGTTGGGCACTGACAATTCCGTGGTGTTGTCGGGGAAATCATCGTCCTTTCCTTGGCT
GCTCGCCTATGTTGCCACCTGGATTCTGCGCGGGACGTCCTTCTGCTACGTCCCTTCGGCCCTCAATCCA
GCGGACCTTCCTTCCCGCGGCCTGCTGCCGGCTCTGCGGCCTCTTCCGCGTCTTCGCCTTCGCCCTCAGA
CGAGTCGGATCTCCCTTTGGGCCGCCTCCCCGCATCGATACCGAGCGCTGCTCGAGAGATCTACGGGTGG
CATCCCTGTGACCCCTCCCCAGTGCCTCTCCTGGCCCTGGAAGTTGCCACTCCAGTGCCCACCAGCCTTG
TCCTAATAAAATTAAGTTGCATCATTTTGTCTGACTAGGTGTCCTTCTATAATATTATGGGGTGGAGGGG
GGTGGTATGGAGCAAGGGGCAAGTTGGGAAGACAACCTGTAGGGCCTGCGGGGTCTATTGGGAACCAAGC
TGGAGTGCAGTGGCACAATCTTGGCTCACTGCAATCTCCGCCTCCTGGGTTCAAGCGATTCTCCTGCCTC
AGCCTCCCGAGTTGTTGGGATTCCAGGCATGCATGACCAGGCTCAGCTAATTTTTGTTTTTTTGGTAGAG
ACGGGGTTTCACCATATTGGCCAGGCTGGTCTCCAACTCCTAATCTCAGGTGATCTACCCACCTTGGCCT
CCCAAATTGCTGGGATTACAGGCGTGAACCACTGCTCCCTTCCCTGTCCTTCTGATTTTGTAGGTAACCA
CGTGCGGACCGAGCGGCCGCAGGAACCCCTAGTGATGGAGTTGGCCACTCCCTCTCTGCGCGCTCGCTCG
CTCACTGAGGCCGGGCGACCAAAGGTCGCCCGACGCCCGGGCTTTGCCCGGGCGGCCTCAGTGAGCGAGC
GAGCGCGCAGCTGCCTGCAGGGGCGCCTGATGCGGTATTTTCTCCTTACGCATCTGTGCGGTATTTCACA
CCGCATA
[95 nt withheld, positions 4068-4162]
T
[46 nt withheld, positions 4164-4209]
C
[141 nt withheld, positions 4211-4351]
CCTTTGACGTTGGAGTCCACGTTCTTT
[37 nt withheld, positions 4379-4415]
ACTCTATCTCGGGCTATTCTTTTGATTTATAAGGGATTTTGCCGATTTCGGTCTATTGGTTAAAAAATGA
GCTGATTTAACAAAAATTTAACGCGAATTTTAACAAAATATTAACGTTTACAATTTTATGGTGCACTCTC
AGTACAATCTGCTCTGATGCCGCATAGTTAAGCCAGCCCCGACACCCGCCAACACCCGCTGACGCGCCCT
GACGGGCTTGTCTGCTCCCGGCATCCGCTTACAGACAAGCTGTGACCGTCTCCGGGAGCTGCATGTGTCA
GAGGTTTTCACCGTCATCACCGAAACGCGCGAGACGAAAGGGCCTCGTGATACGCCTATTTTTATAGGTT
AATGTCATGATAATAATGGTTTCTTAGACGTCAGGTGGCACTTTTCGGGGAAATGTGCGCGGAACCCCTA
TTTGTTTATTTTTCTAAATACATTCAAATATGTATCCGCTCATGAGACAATAACCCTGATAAATGCTTCA
ATAATATTGAAAAAGGAAGAGTATGAGTATTCAACATTTCCGTGTCGCCCTTATTCCCTTTTTTGCGGCA
TTTTGCCTTCCTGTTTTTGCTCACCCAGAAACGCTGGTGAAAGTAAAAGATGCTGAAGATCAGTTGGGTG
CACGAGTGGGTTACATCGAACTGGATCTCAACAGCGGTAAGATCCTTGAGAGTTTTCGCCCCGAAGAACG
TTTTCCAATGATGAGCACTTTTAAAGTTCTGCTATGTGGCGCGGTATTATCCCGTATTGACGCCGGGCAA
GAGCAACTCGGTCGCCGCATACACTATTCTCAGAATGACTTGGTTGAGTACTCACCAGTCACAGAAAAGC
ATCTTACGGATGGCATGACAGTAAGAGAATTATGCAGTGCTGCCATAACCATGAGTGATAACACTGCGGC
CAACTTACTTCTGACAACGATCGGAGGACCGAAGGAGCTAACCGCTTTTTTGCACAACATGGGGGATCAT
GTAACTCGCCTTGATCGTTGGGAACCGGAGCTGAATGAAGCCATACCAAACGACGAGCGTGACACCACGA
TGCCTGTAGCAATGGCAACAACGTTGCGCAAACTATTAACTGGCGAACTACTTACTCTAGCTTCCCGGCA
ACAATTAATAGACTGGATGGAGGCGGATAAAGTTGCAGGACCACTTCTGCGCTCGGCCCTTCCGGCTGGC
TGGTTTATTGCTGATAAATCTGGAGCCGGTGAGCGTGGGTCTCGCGGTATCATTGCAGCACTGGGGCCAG
ATGGTAAGCCCTCCCGTATCGTAGTTATCTACACGACGGGGAGTCAGGCAACTATGGATGAACGAAATAG
ACAGATCGCTGAGATAGGTGCCTCACTGATTAAGCATTGGTAACTGTCAGACCAAGTTTACTCATATATA
CTTTAGATTGATTTAAAACTTCATTTTTAATTTAAAAGGATCTAGGTGAAGATCCTTTTTGATAATCTCA
TGACCAAAATCCCTTAACGTGAGTTTTCGTTCCACTGAGCGTCAGACCCCGTAGAAAAGATCAAAGGATC
TTCTTGAGATCCTTTTTTTCTGCGCGTAATCTGCTGCTTGCAAACAAAAAAACCACCGCTACCAGCGGTG
GTTTGTTTGCCGGATCAAGAGCTACCAACTCTTTTTCCGAAGGTAACTGGCTTCAGCAGAGCGCAGATAC
CAAATACTGTTCTTCTAGTGTAGCCGTAGTTAGGCCACCACTTCAAGAACTCTGTAGCACCGCCTACATA
CCTCGCTCTGCTAATCCTGTTACCAGTGGCTGCTGCCAGTGGCGATAAGTCGTGTCTTACCGGGTTGGAC
TCAAGACGATAGTTACCGGATAAGGCGCAGCGGTCGGGCTGAACGGGGGGTTCGTGCACACAGCCCAGCT
TGGAGCGAACGACCTACACCGAACTGAGATACCTACAGCGTGAGCTATGAGAAAGCGCCACGCTTCCCGA
AGGGAGAAAGGCGGACAGGTATCCGGTAAGCGGCAGGGTCGGAACAGGAGAGCGCACGAGGGAGCTTCCA
GGGGGAAACGCCTGGTATCTTTATAGTCCTGTCGGGTTTCGCCACCTCTGACTTGAGCGTCGATTTTTGT
GATGCTCGTCAGGGGGGCGGAGCCTATGGAAAAACGCCAGCAACGCGGCCTTTTTACGGTTCCTGGCCTT
TTGCTGGCCTTTTGCTCACATGT
Features (pLannotate 1.2.2; 20 found; start..end, strand, type, name):
     12..39      +  repeat_region  AAV2 ITR (fragment): inverted terminal repeat of adeno-associated virus serotype 2 inverted
     68..95      +  repeat_region  AAV2 ITR (fragment): inverted terminal repeat of adeno-associated virus serotype 2 inverted
    145..567     +  promoter       hSyn promoter (fragment): human synapsin I promoter; confers neuron-specific expression (Kügler et al., 2003)
    587..649     +  sig_peptide    Igκ leader: leader sequence from mouse immunoglobulin κ light chain
    651..668     +  protein_bind   attB1 (fragment): mutant version of attB; core recombination site for the Gateway® BP reaction BP Clonase™
    718..734     +  misc_feature   HA-L (fragment): left homology arm from the adeno-associated virus integration site (AAVS1) within intron 1 of the human PPP1R12C gene
    800..1597    +  CDS            Pdfr (fragment): PDFR_DROME - Also known as gop, Han. Experimental evidence at protein level: Swiss-Prot protein existence level 1. Receptor for PDF, a neuropeptide controlling circadian behavioral rhythms. Probably regulates circadian behavioral rhythms through coordination of activities of clock neurons. PDF-binding results in the elevation of cAMP synthesis. From Drosophila melanogaster (Fruit fly).
   1628..2350    +  CDS            cEGFP: cEGFP is a basic (constitutively fluorescent) green fluorescent protein published in 2008, derived from Aequorea victoria.
   2381..2620    +  CDS            DIHR_MANSE (fragment): Experimental evidence at transcript level: Swiss-Prot protein existence level 2. Receptor for the insect diurectic hormone. The activity of this receptor is mediated by G proteins which activate adenylyl cyclase. From Manduca sexta (Tobacco hawkmoth) (Tobacco hornworm).
   2711..2735    +  misc_feature   MCS (fragment): pBluescript multiple cloning site
   2735..3323    +  misc_feature   WPRE: woodchuck hepatitis virus posttranscriptional regulatory element
   3355..3831    +  polyA_signal   hGH poly(A) signal: human growth hormone polyadenylation signal
   3871..4011    +  repeat_region  AAV2 ITR: inverted terminal repeat of adeno-associated virus serotype 2 inverted
   4016..4067    -  misc_feature   bom (fragment): basis of mobility region from pBR322
   4086..4541    +  rep_origin     f1 ori (sequence partly withheld): f1 bacteriophage origin of replication; arrow indicates direction of (+) strand synthesis
   4542..4591    -  misc_feature   bom (fragment): basis of mobility region from pBR322
   4693..4728    -  CDS            rop (fragment): Rop protein, which maintains plasmids at low copy number; rop
   4823..4927    +  promoter       AmpR promoter: bla
   4928..5788    +  CDS            AmpR: β-lactamase; bla; confers resistance to ampicillin, carbenicillin, and related antibiotics
   5959..6547    +  rep_origin     ori: high-copy-number ColE1/pMB1/pBR322/pUC origin of replication
