[The description below was written by a language model from this plasmid's Addgene catalogue record and pLannotate feature annotations shown in this document.]
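Description:
pAAV-hSyn-GRAB_CRF0.5 is an adeno-associated virus transfer plasmid (about 6.6 kb in the sequenced record) for neuronal expression of GRAB_CRF0.5, a genetically encoded fluorescent sensor for the neuropeptide corticotropin-releasing factor. It is propagated in bacteria as a high-copy plasmid through a ColE1/pUC-type origin and selected with ampicillin via the β-lactamase gene; an f1 phage origin is also present. The recommended host is a recombination-deficient strain, consistent with the need to keep the repeat-rich AAV2 inverted terminal repeats intact. The automated annotation detects a complete ITR downstream of the cassette and only short ITR fragments upstream.

Between the ITRs, the human synapsin I promoter restricts expression to neurons. The roughly 2.1 kb open reading frame begins with a mouse Igκ leader, which directs the protein into the secretory pathway for membrane delivery. The sensor follows the GPCR-activation-based design: a green fluorescent protein module (annotated as an EGFP-type sequence) sits between two receptor segments, so that ligand-induced conformational change in the receptor alters fluorescence. The annotation tool labels the flanking receptor segments by similarity to insect peptide-hormone receptors (Drosophila PDF receptor, Manduca diuretic hormone receptor). The catalogue lists the insert as human, so these labels are probably homology matches among related GPCRs rather than the true source, and the record does not name the scaffold receptor. Short hits to attB1 and an AAVS1 homology arm are likely incidental. A WPRE and the human growth hormone polyadenylation signal enhance transcript stability and processing. The construct is used to package AAV for imaging CRF release in neurons.
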