Addgene plasmid #208657: pAAV-hSyn-GRAB_CRF0.5
Purpose: Expresses the genetically-encoded fluorescent corticotropin-releasing factor (CRF) sensor GRAB_CRF0.5 in neurons
Depositing lab: Yulong Li. Depositing organization: Peking University. Publication: A tool kit of highly selective and sensitive genetically encoded neuropeptide sensors. Wang H, Qian T, Zhao Y, Zhuo Y, Wu C, Osakada T, Chen P, Chen Z, Ren H, Yan Y, Geng L, Fu S, Mei L, Li G, Wu L, Jiang Y, Qian W, Zhang L, Peng W, Xu M, Hu J, Jiang M, Chen L, Tang C, Zhu Y, Lin D, Zhou JN, Li Y. Science. 2023 Nov 17;382(6672):eabq8173. doi: 10.1126/science.abq8173. Epub 2023 Nov 17. PubMed 37972184.
Backbone
  Vector backbone: pAAV
  Backbone size w/o insert (bp): 4495
  Vector type: AAV
Growth in bacteria
  Bacterial resistance: Ampicillin, 100 μg/mL
  Growth temperature: 37°C
  Growth strain: NEB Stable
  Copy number: High Copy
Gene/Insert
  Gene/Insert name: GPCR activation based corticotropin-releasing factor (CRF) sensor GRAB_CRF0.5 (alt names: GRAB_CRF0.5; CRF0.5)
  Species: H. sapiens (human)
  Insert size (bp): 2124
  Promoter: hSyn
  Cloning method: Gibson Cloning
  Sequencing primers: 5′ ACGGGCGCGACCATCTGCGC; 3′ CATTAAAGCAGCGTATCC
Terms and licenses: Academic/Nonprofit Terms; Industry Terms: Not Available to Industry
Depositor comments: Please visit https://www.biorxiv.org/content/10.1101/2022.03.26.485911v1 for bioRxiv preprint.
How to cite: pAAV-hSyn-GRAB_CRF0.5 was a gift from Yulong Li (Addgene plasmid # 208657 ; http://n2t.net/addgene:208657 ; RRID:Addgene_208657)
