>Addgene plasmid #208657 | pAAV-hSyn-GRAB_CRF0.5 | depositor partial sequence | sequence record 406477 | GRAB_CRF0.5
ATGGAGACAGACACACTCCTGCTATGGGTACTGCTGCTCTGGGTTCCAGGTTCCACTGGTGACACAAGTT
TGTACAAAAAAGTTGGCACCACCGGTATGGGAGGGCACCCGCAGCTCCGTCTCGTCAAGGCCCTTCTCCT
TCTGGGGCTGAACCCCGTCTCTGCCTCCCTCCAGGACCAGCACTGCGAGAGCCTGTCCCTGGCCAGCAAC
ATCTCAGGACTGCAGTGCAACGCATCCGTGGACCTCATTGGCACCTGCTGGCCCCGCAGCCCTGCGGGGC
AGCTAGTGGTTCGGCCCTGCCCTGCCTTTTTCTATGGTGTCCGCTACAATACCACAAACAATGGCTACCG
GGAGTGCCTGGCCAATGGCAGCTGGGCCGCCCGCGTGAATTACTCCGAGTGCCAGGAGATCCTCAATGAG
GAGAAAAAAAGCAAGGTGCACTACCATGTCGCAGTCATCATCAACTACCTGGGCCACTGTATCTCCCTGG
TGGCCCTCCTGGTGGCCTTTGTCCTCTTTCTGCGGCTCAGGAGCATCCGGTGCCTGCGAAACATCATCCA
CTGGAACCTCATCTCCGCCTTCATCCTGCGCAACGCCACCTGGTTCGTGGTCCAGCTAACCATGAGCCCC
GAGGTCCACCAGAGCAACGTGGGCTGGTGCAGGTTGGTGACAGCCGCCTACAACTACTTCCATGTGACCA
ACTTCTTCTGGATGTTCGGCGAGGGCTGCTACCTGCACACAGCCATCGTGCTCACCTACTCCACTGACCG
GCTGCGCAAATGGATGTTCATCTGCATTGGCTGGGGTGTGCCCTTCCCCATCATTGTGGCCTGGGCCATT
GGGAAGCTGTACTACGACAATGAGAAGTGCTGGTTTGGCAAAAGGCCTGGGGTGTACACCGACTACATCT
ACCAGGGCCCCATGATCCTGGTCCTGCTGATCAATTTCATCTTCCTTTTCAACATCGTCCGCATCCTCAT
GACCAAGCTCCGGGCATCCACCCCGCGCGACACCGACGCGCTGGACCTGGAGGAGGGAGGAAACGTCTAT
ATCAAGGCCGACAAGCAGAAGAACGGCATCAAGGCGAACTTCCACATCCGCCACAACATCGAGGACGGCG
GCGTGCAGCTCGCCTACCACTACCAGCAGAACACCCCCATCGGCGACGGCCCCGTGCTGCTGCCCGACAA
CCACTACCTGAGCGTGCAGTCCAAACTTTCGAAAGACCCCAACGAGAAGCGCGATCACATGGTCCTGCTG
GAGTTCGTGACCGCCGCCGGGATCACTCTCGGCATGGACGAGCTGTACAAGGGCGGTACCGGAGGGAGCA
TGGTGAGAAAGGGCGAGGAGCTGTTCACCGGGGTGGTGCCCATCCTGGTCGAGCTGGACGGCGACGTAAA
CGGCCACAAGTTCAGCGTGTCCGGCGAGGGTGAGGGCGATGCCACCGAGGGCAAGCTGACCCTGAAGTTC
ATCTGCACCACCGGCAAGCTGCCCGTGCCCTGGCCCACCCTCGTGACCACCCTGACCTACGGCGTGCAGT
GCTTCAGCCGCTACCCCGACCACATGAAGCAGCACGACTTCTTCAAGTCCGCCATGCCCGAAGGCTACAT
CCAGGAGCGCACCATCTTCTTCAAGGACGACGGCAACTACAAGACCCGCGCCGAGGTGAAGTTCGAGGGC
GACACCCTGGTGAACCGCATCGAGCTGAAGGGCATCGACTTCAAGGAGGACGGCAACATCCTGGGGCACA
AGCTGGAGTACAACACCGGAGCAGCAGCACGCTGGCGCGGGCGGCAGTACAGGAAGGCTGTGAAAGCCAC
TCTGGTGCTGCTGCCCCTCCTGGGCATCACCTACATGCTGTTCTTCGTCAATCCCGGGGAGGATGAGGTC
TCCCGGGTCGTCTTCATCTACTTCAACTCCTTCCTGGAATCCTTCCAGGGCTTCTTTGTGTCTGTGTTCT
ACTGTTTCCTCAATAGTGAGGTCCGTTCTGCCATCCGGAAGAGGTGGCACCGGTGGCAGGACAAGCACTC
GATCCGTGCCCGAGTGGCCCGTGCCATGTCCATCCCCACCTCCCCAACCCGTGTCAGCTTTCACAGCATC
AAGCAGTCCACAGCAGTCTTGTAA
